>Addgene plasmid #84440 | TOPO-BC46 | addgene full sequence | sequence record 163656 | Addgene assembled sequence
AGCGCCCAATACGCAAACCGCCTCTCCCCGCGCGTTGGCCGATTCATTAATGCAGCTGGCACGACAGGTT
TCCCGACTGGAAAGCGGGCAGTGAGCGCAACGCAATTAATGTGAGTTAGCTCACTCATTAGGCACCCCAG
GCTTTACACTTTATGCTTCCGGCTCGTATGTTGTGTGGAATTGTGAGCGGATAACAATTTCACACAGGAA
ACAGCTATGACCATGATTACGCCAAGCTATTTAGGTGACACTATAGAATACTCAAGCTATGCATCAAGCT
TGGTACCGAGCTCGGATCCACTAGTAACGGCCGCCAGTGTGCTGGAATTCGCCCTTGTAAGCAGTGGGTT
CTCTAGTAATCCAGATCGGAAGAGCGGTTCAGCAGGAATGCCGAGACCGATCTCGTATGCCGTCTTCTGC
TTAAGGGCGAATTCTGCAGATATCCATCACACTGGCGGCCGCTCGAGCATGCATCTAGAGGGCCCAATTC
GCCCTATAGTGAGTCGTATTACAATTCACTGGCCGTCGTTTTACAACGTCGTGACTGGGAAAACCCTGGC
GTTACCCAACTTAATCGCCTTGCAGCACATCCCCCTTTCGCCAGCTGGCGTAATAGCGAAGAGGCCCGCA
CCGATCGCCCTTCCCAACAGTTGCGCAGCCTGAATGGCGAATGG
[124 nt withheld, positions 675-798]
C
[91 nt withheld, positions 800-890]
A
[49 nt withheld, positions 892-940]
CCTTTGACGTTGGAGTCCACGTTCTTT
[37 nt withheld, positions 968-1004]
ACCCTATCTCGGTCTATTCTTTTGATTTATAAGGGATTTTGCCGATTTCGGCCTATTGGTTAAAAAATGA
GCTGATTTAACAAAAATTTAACGCGAATTTTAACAAAATTCAGGGCGCAAGGGCTGCTAAAGGAAGCGGA
ACACGTAGAAAGCCAGTCCGCAGAAACGGTGCTGACCCCGGATGAATGTCAGCTACTGGGCTATCTGGAC
AAGGGAAAACGCAAGCGCAAAGAGAAAGCAGGTAGCTTGCAGTGGGCTTACATGGCGATAGCTAGACTGG
GCGGTTTTATGGACAGCAAGCGAACCGGAATTGCCAGCTGGGGCGCCCTCTGGTAAGGTTGGGAAGCCCT
GCAAAGTAAACTGGATGGCTTTCTTGCCGCCAAGGATCTGATGGCGCAGGGGATCAAGATCTGATCAAGA
GACAGGATGAGGATCGTTTCGCATGATTGAACAAGATGGATTGCACGCAGGTTCTCCGGCCGCTTGGGTG
GAGAGGCTATTCGGCTATGACTGGGCACAACAGACAATCGGCTGCTCTGATGCCGCCGTGTTCCGGCTGT
CAGCGCAGGGGCGCCCGGTTCTTTTTGTCAAGACCGACCTGTCCGGTGCCCTGAATGAACTGCAGGACGA
GGCAGCGCGGCTATCGTGGCTGGCCACGACGGGCGTTCCTTGCGCAGCTGTGCTCGACGTTGTCACTGAA
GCGGGAAGGGACTGGCTGCTATTGGGCGAAGTGCCGGGGCAGGATCTCCTGTCATCCCACCTTGCTCCTG
CCGAGAAAGTATCCATCATGGCTGATGCAATGCGGCGGCTGCATACGCTTGATCCGGCTACCTGCCCATT
CGACCACCAAGCGAAACATCGCATCGAGCGAGCACGTACTCGGATGGAAGCCGGTCTTGTCGATCAGGAT
GATCTGGACGAAGAGCATCAGGGGCTCGCGCCAGCCGAACTGTTCGCCAGGCTCAAGGCGCGCATGCCCG
ACGGCGAGGATCTCGTCGTGACCCATGGCGATGCCTGCTTGCCGAATATCATGGTGGAAAATGGCCGCTT
TTCTGGATTCATCGACTGTGGCCGGCTGGGTGTGGCGGACCGCTATCAGGACATAGCGTTGGCTACCCGT
GATATTGCTGAAGAGCTTGGCGGCGAATGGGCTGACCGCTTCCTCGTGCTTTACGGTATCGCCGCTCCCG
ATTCGCAGCGCATCGCCTTCTATCGCCTTCTTGACGAGTTCTTCTGAATTGAAAAAGGAAGAGTATGAGT
ATTCAACATTTCCGTGTCGCCCTTATTCCCTTTTTTGCGGCATTTTGCCTTCCTGTTTTTGCTCACCCAG
AAACGCTGGTGAAAGTAAAAGATGCTGAAGATCAGTTGGGTGCACGAGTGGGTTACATCGAACTGGATCT
CAACAGCGGTAAGATCCTTGAGAGTTTTCGCCCCGAAGAACGTTTTCCAATGATGAGCACTTTTAAAGTT
CTGCTATGTGGCGCGGTATTATCCCGTATTGACGCCGGGCAAGAGCAACTCGGTCGCCGCATACACTATT
CTCAGAATGACTTGGTTGAGTACTCACCAGTCACAGAAAAGCATCTTACGGATGGCATGACAGTAAGAGA
ATTATGCAGTGCTGCCATAACCATGAGTGATAACACTGCGGCCAACTTACTTCTGACAACGATCGGAGGA
CCGAAGGAGCTAACCGCTTTTTTGCACAACATGGGGGATCATGTAACTCGCCTTGATCGTTGGGAACCGG
AGCTGAATGAAGCCATACCAAACGACGAGCGTGACACCACGATGCCTGTAGCAATGGCAACAACGTTGCG
CAAACTATTAACTGGCGAACTACTTACTCTAGCTTCCCGGCAACAATTAATAGACTGGATGGAGGCGGAT
AAAGTTGCAGGACCACTTCTGCGCTCGGCCCTTCCGGCTGGCTGGTTTATTGCTGATAAATCTGGAGCCG
GTGAGCGTGGGTCTCGCGGTATCATTGCAGCACTGGGGCCAGATGGTAAGCCCTCCCGTATCGTAGTTAT
CTACACGACGGGGAGTCAGGCAACTATGGATGAACGAAATAGACAGATCGCTGAGATAGGTGCCTCACTG
ATTAAGCATTGGTAACTGTCAGACCAAGTTTACTCATATATACTTTAGATTGATTTAAAACTTCATTTTT
AATTTAAAAGGATCTAGGTGAAGATCCTTTTTGATAATCTCATGACCAAAATCCCTTAACGTGAGTTTTC
GTTCCACTGAGCGTCAGACCCCGTAGAAAAGATCAAAGGATCTTCTTGAGATCCTTTTTTTCTGCGCGTA
ATCTGCTGCTTGCAAACAAAAAAACCACCGCTACCAGCGGTGGTTTGTTTGCCGGATCAAGAGCTACCAA
CTCTTTTTCCGAAGGTAACTGGCTTCAGCAGAGCGCAGATACCAAATACTGTTCTTCTAGTGTAGCCGTA
GTTAGGCCACCACTTCAAGAACTCTGTAGCACCGCCTACATACCTCGCTCTGCTAATCCTGTTACCAGTG
GCTGCTGCCAGTGGCGATAAGTCGTGTCTTACCGGGTTGGACTCAAGACGATAGTTACCGGATAAGGCGC
AGCGGTCGGGCTGAACGGGGGGTTCGTGCACACAGCCCAGCTTGGAGCGAACGACCTACACCGAACTGAG
ATACCTACAGCGTGAGCTATGAGAAAGCGCCACGCTTCCCGAAGGGAGAAAGGCGGACAGGTATCCGGTA
AGCGGCAGGGTCGGAACAGGAGAGCGCACGAGGGAGCTTCCAGGGGGAAACGCCTGGTATCTTTATAGTC
CTGTCGGGTTTCGCCACCTCTGACTTGAGCGTCGATTTTTGTGATGCTCGTCAGGGGGGCGGAGCCTATG
GAAAAACGCCAGCAACGCGGCCTTTTTACGGTTCCTGGCCTTTTGCTGGCCTTTTGCTCACATGTTCTTT
CCTGCGTTATCCCCTGATTCTGTGGATAACCGTATTACCGCCTTTGAGTGAGCTGATACCGCTCGCCGCA
GCCGAACGACCGAGCGCAGCGAGTCAGTGAGCGAGGAAGCGGAAG
Features (pLannotate 1.2.2; 13 found; start..end, strand, type, name):
      2..94      +  CDS            lacI (fragment): lac repressor; lacI; The lac repressor binds to the lac operator to inhibit transcription in E. coli. This inhibition can be relieved by adding lactose or isopropyl-β-D-thiogalactopyranoside (IPTG).
    107..128     +  protein_bind   CAP binding site: CAP binding activates transcription in the presence of cAMP. E. coli catabolite activator protein
    143..173     +  promoter       lac promoter: promoter for the E. coli lac operon
    181..197     +  protein_bind   lac operator: The lac repressor binds to the lac operator to inhibit transcription in E. coli. This inhibition can be relieved by adding lactose or isopropyl-β-D-thiogalactopyranoside (IPTG). lac repressor encoded by lacI
    239..257     +  promoter       SP6 promoter: promoter for bacteriophage SP6 RNA polymerase
    493..511     -  promoter       T7 promoter: promoter for bacteriophage T7 RNA polymerase
    514..671     +  CDS            lacZα (fragment): LacZα fragment of β-galactosidase; lacZ fragment
    675..1103    +  rep_origin     f1 ori (sequence partly withheld): f1 bacteriophage origin of replication; arrow indicates direction of (+) strand synthesis
   1116..1415    +  CDS            tnpA (fragment): TN5P_ECOLX - Also known as tnp. Experimental evidence at protein level: Swiss-Prot protein existence level 1. Mediates transposition of transposon Tn5 by a 'cut and paste' mechanism. First, the monomeric transposase binds the 19 bp inverted DNA repeats flanking the transposon. Then, dimerization of the DNA- bound transposase creates a synaptic DNA complex. After nicking of the first DNA strand, excision of the transposon proceeds through a series of intermediates. The transposase then mediates the insertion of the transposon at a new site by strand transfer. The activity of the wild- type tran
   1447..2238    +  CDS            neo: KKA2_KLEPN - Also known as kan, nptII. Experimental evidence at protein level: Swiss-Prot protein existence level 1. Resistance to kanamycin, neomycin, paromomycin, ribostamycin, butirosin and gentamicin B. From Klebsiella pneumoniae.
   2242..2258    +  promoter       AmpR promoter (fragment): bla
   2259..3119    +  CDS            AmpR: β-lactamase; bla; confers resistance to ampicillin, carbenicillin, and related antibiotics
   3290..3878    +  rep_origin     ori: high-copy-number ColE1/pMB1/pBR322/pUC origin of replication
