[The description below was written by a language model from this plasmid's Addgene catalogue record and pLannotate feature annotations shown in this document.]
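Description:
TOPO-BC46 is a small bacterial cloning plasmid (about 4.1 kb) built on the commercial pCRII-TOPO backbone and catalogued as a barcoding plasmid. It is one member of the FREQ-Seq-Squared (FREQ-Seq2) kit, a set of constructs that supply Illumina-compatible barcodes for high-throughput, combinatorial measurement of allele frequencies by sequencing. The plasmid is propagated in E. coli from a high-copy ColE1/pUC-type origin and is selected with ampicillin through the β-lactamase (AmpR) gene. The feature table also shows a complete neo/nptII kanamycin-resistance gene, preceded by a fragment of Tn5 sequence, and an f1 phage origin that would permit single-stranded DNA production. These are all standard parts of the backbone.

The payload is BC46, an 86 bp synthetic insert introduced by TOPO cloning. It is not annotated as a feature in its own right, but it would lie in the unannotated interval between the opposing SP6 and T7 phage promoters, which flank the cloning site and also serve as the sequencing primer sites. This region sits downstream of the lac promoter, operator and CAP binding site and within the lacZα reading frame, of which only a fragment is annotated. That layout is the usual one for blue/white screening of insertions in this vector family. The insert is not an expressed gene. According to the stated purpose, it encodes Illumina barcode sequence, so the plasmid acts as a renewable, sequence-verified source of one specific barcode. The record does not give the barcode's internal structure or say exactly how it is joined to the target amplicons.
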