Addgene plasmid #84440: TOPO-BC46
Purpose: Encodes illumina barcodes for allele frequency sequencing (FREQ-Seq-Squared)
Depositing lab: J.J. Emerson. Depositing organization: University of California, Irvine. Publication: FREQ-Seq2: a method for precise high-throughput combinatorial quantification of allele frequencies. Zhao R, Lukacsovich T, Gaut R, Emerson JJ. G3 (Bethesda). 2023 Sep 30;13(10):jkad162. doi: 10.1093/g3journal/jkad162. PubMed 37494033.
Backbone
  Vector backbone: pCRII-TOPO
  Backbone manufacturer: Thermo Fisher Scientific
  Vector type: Barcoding plasmids
Growth in bacteria
  Bacterial resistance: Ampicillin, 100 μg/mL
  Growth temperature: 37°C
  Growth strain: DH5alpha
  Copy number: High Copy
Gene/Insert
  Gene/Insert name: BC46
  Species: Synthetic
  Insert size (bp): 86
  Promoter: SP6/T7
  Cloning method: TOPO Cloning
  Sequencing primers: 5′ T7; 3′ SP6
Terms and licenses: Academic/Nonprofit Terms; Industry Terms: Not Available to Industry
Depositor comments: This plasmid is part of the FREQ-Seq-Squared kit. See Addgene's kit collection page for more details: https://www.addgene.org/kits/
How to cite: TOPO-BC46 was a gift from J.J. Emerson (Addgene plasmid # 84440 ; http://n2t.net/addgene:84440 ; RRID:Addgene_84440)
