>Addgene plasmid #84440 | TOPO-BC46 | depositor partial sequence | sequence record 161046 | Primer and barcode sequence
GTAAGCAGTGGGTTCTCTAGTAATCCAGATCGGAAGAGCGGTTC
