>Addgene plasmid #84440 | TOPO-BC46 | addgene partial sequence | sequence record 163655 | F1ori-R 5'-AGGGAAGAAAGCGAAAGGAG-3'
[67 nt withheld, positions 1-67]
CCATTCGCCATTCAGGCTGCGCAACTGTTGGGAAGGGCGATCGGTGCGGGCCTCTTCGCTATTACGCCAG
CTGGCGAAAGGGGGATGTGCTGCAAGGCGATTAAGTTGGGTAACGCCAGGGTTTTCCCAGTCACGACGTT
GTAAAACGACGGCCAGTGAATTGTAATACGACTCACTATAGGGCGAATTGGGCCCTCTAGATGCATGCTC
GAGCGGCCGCCAGTGTGATGGATATCTGCAGAATTCGCCCTTAAGCAGAAGACGGCATACGAGATCGGTC
TCGGCATTCCTGCTGAACCGCTCTTCCGATCTGGATTACTAGAGAACCCACTGCTTACAAGGGCGAATTC
CAGCACACTGGCGGCCGTTACTAGTGGATCCGAGCTCGGTACCAAGCTTGATGCATAGCTTGAGTATTCT
ATAGTGTCACCTAAATAGCTTGGCGTAATCATGGTCATAGCTGTTTCCTGTGTGAAATTGTTATCCGCTC
ACAATTCCACACAACATACGAGCCGGAAGCATAAAGTGTAAAGCCTGGGGTGCCTAATGAGTGAGCTAAC
TCACATTAATTGCGTTGCGCTCACTGCCCGCTTTCCAGTCGGGAAACCTGTCGTGCCAGCTGCATTAATG
AATCGGCCAACGCGCGGGGAGAGGCGGTTTGCGTATTGGGCGCTCTTCCGCTTCCTCGCTCACTGACTCG
CTGCGCTCGGTCGTTCGGCTGCGGCGAGCGGTATCAGCTCACTCAAAGGCGGTAATACGGTTATCCACAG
AATCAGGG
